Addgene plasmid #226384: pcDNA3.1(-).TagRFP.T-2A-V5-8A2R.Tau2N4R-WPRE
Purpose: Expresses tau propagation ORF with V5 tag on 8A2R mutant 2N4R tau
Depositing lab: Bradley Hyman. Depositing organization: Massachusetts General Hospital. Publication: Alzheimer disease-associated tau post-translational modification mimics impact tau propagation and uptake. Dickson JR, Sobolewski RGR, Fernandes AR, Cooper JM, Fan Z, Chung M, Donahue C, Oakley DH, Strickland DK, Hyman BT. J Neuropathol Exp Neurol. 2025 Jun 1;84(6):459-470. doi: 10.1093/jnen/nlaf007. PubMed 39984820.
Backbone
  Vector backbone: pcDNA3.1(-)
  Backbone size w/o insert (bp): 5427
  Vector type: Mammalian Expression
Growth in bacteria
  Bacterial resistance: Ampicillin, 100 μg/mL
  Growth temperature: 37°C
  Growth strain: DH5alpha
  Copy number: High Copy
Gene/Insert
  Gene/Insert name: Tau2N4R
  Species: H. sapiens (human); synthetic
  Insert size (bp): 2174
  Mutation: 8A2R, Tau2N4R
  Entrez Gene: MAPT (a.k.a. DDPAC, FTD1, FTDP-17, MAPTL, MSTD, MTBT1, MTBT2, PPND, PPP1R103, TAU, Tau-PHF6, tau-40)
  Tag / fusion protein: TagRFP.T.2A.V5 (N terminal on insert)
  Cloning method: Other
Terms and licenses: Academic/Nonprofit Terms; Industry Terms: Not Available to Industry
How to cite: pcDNA3.1(-).TagRFP.T-2A-V5-8A2R.Tau2N4R-WPRE was a gift from Bradley Hyman (Addgene plasmid # 226384 ; http://n2t.net/addgene:226384 ; RRID:Addgene_226384)
