[The description below was written by a language model from this plasmid's Addgene catalogue record and pLannotate feature annotations shown in this document.]
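Description:
pcDNA3.1(-).TagRFP.T-2A-V5-8A2R.Tau2N4R-WPRE is a mammalian expression plasmid built on the pcDNA3.1(-) backbone, with a sequenced length of about 8.3 kb. It is maintained in E. coli as a high-copy plasmid through a ColE1/pUC-type origin and selected with ampicillin via the β-lactamase gene. The backbone also carries an f1 origin and an SV40 promoter-driven neomycin resistance cassette with an SV40 polyadenylation signal, which can support G418 selection of transfected mammalian cells. Several small annotations (a truncated HIV-1 LTR fragment, ble and lacI fragments, lac promoter/operator elements) appear to be short backbone matches from automated annotation rather than functional parts of the design.

The payload is a single open reading frame driven by the CMV immediate early enhancer and promoter, with a T7 promoter just upstream. It encodes the red fluorescent protein TagRFP-T, followed by a 2A self-cleaving peptide (named in the construct title but not separately annotated; it would lie in the gap between TagRFP-T and the tag), then a V5 epitope fused to the N terminus of human 2N4R tau (MAPT) carrying the "8A2R" set of mutations. The record does not list the individual substitutions, though the associated publication concerns mimics of Alzheimer disease-associated tau post-translational modifications. A WPRE downstream of the coding sequence enhances transcript stability and expression, and the bGH polyadenylation signal terminates the transcript.

Because the 2A peptide separates the two proteins during translation, cells expressing the construct contain both TagRFP-T and V5-tau, whereas cells that take up released tau should be V5-positive without red fluorescence. This arrangement fits the stated purpose of a tau propagation reporter for comparing how this mutant affects tau spread and uptake.
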