Features (pLannotate 1.2.2; 24 found; start..end, strand, type, name):
     28..80      -  misc_feature   bom (fragment): basis of mobility region from pBR322
    235..614     +  enhancer       CMV enhancer: human cytomegalovirus immediate early enhancer
    615..818     +  promoter       CMV promoter: human cytomegalovirus (CMV) immediate early promoter
    814..847     +  LTR            5' LTR (truncated) (fragment): truncated 5' long terminal repeat (LTR) from HIV-1
    863..881     +  promoter       T7 promoter: promoter for bacteriophage T7 RNA polymerase
    921..973     +  misc_feature   MCS: multiple cloning site
    987..1718    +  CDS            TagRFP-T: TagRFP-T is a basic (constitutively fluorescent) red fluorescent protein published in 2008, derived from Entacmaea quadricolor. It has low acid sensitivity.
   1791..1832    +  CDS            V5 tag: epitope tag from simian virus 5
   1839..3158    +  CDS            MAPT: TAU_SPECI - Experimental evidence at protein level: Swiss-Prot protein existence level 1. Promotes microtubule assembly and stability, and might be involved in the establishment and maintenance of neuronal polarity. The C-terminus binds axonal microtubules while the N-terminus binds neural plasma membrane components, suggesting that tau functions as a linker protein between both. Axonal polarity is predetermined by tau localization (in the neuronal cell) in the domain of the cell body defined by the centrosome. The short isoforms allow plasticity of the cytoskeleton whereas the longer isoforms
   3178..3766    +  misc_feature   WPRE: woodchuck hepatitis virus posttranscriptional regulatory element
   3866..4090    +  polyA_signal   bGH poly(A) signal: bovine growth hormone polyadenylation signal
   4094..4115    +  promoter       SV40 promoter (fragment): SV40 enhancer and early promoter
   4136..4564    +  rep_origin     f1 ori (sequence partly withheld): f1 bacteriophage origin of replication; arrow indicates direction of (+) strand synthesis
   4578..4907    +  promoter       SV40 promoter: SV40 enhancer and early promoter
   4974..5765    +  CDS            neo: KKA2_KLEPN - Also known as kan, nptII. Experimental evidence at protein level: Swiss-Prot protein existence level 1. Resistance to kanamycin, neomycin, paromomycin, ribostamycin, butirosin and gentamicin B. From Klebsiella pneumoniae.
   5789..5947    +  CDS            ble (fragment): BLE_KLEPN - Experimental evidence at protein level: Swiss-Prot protein existence level 1. Binding protein with a strong affinity to the bleomycin family of antibiotics. Binds to CL990; an antimitotic-antibiotic compound. From Klebsiella pneumoniae.
   5942..6063    +  polyA_signal   SV40 poly(A) signal: SV40 polyadenylation signal
   6136..6152    -  protein_bind   lac operator: The lac repressor binds to the lac operator to inhibit transcription in E. coli. This inhibition can be relieved by adding lactose or isopropyl-β-D-thiogalactopyranoside (IPTG). lac repressor encoded by lacI
   6160..6190    -  promoter       lac promoter: promoter for the E. coli lac operon
   6205..6226    -  protein_bind   CAP binding site: CAP binding activates transcription in the presence of cAMP. E. coli catabolite activator protein
   6239..6331    -  CDS            lacI (fragment): lac repressor; lacI; The lac repressor binds to the lac operator to inhibit transcription in E. coli. This inhibition can be relieved by adding lactose or isopropyl-β-D-thiogalactopyranoside (IPTG).
   6514..7102    -  rep_origin     ori: high-copy-number ColE1/pMB1/pBR322/pUC origin of replication
   7273..8133    -  CDS            AmpR: β-lactamase; bla; confers resistance to ampicillin, carbenicillin, and related antibiotics
   8134..8238    -  promoter       AmpR promoter: bla
>Addgene plasmid #226384 | pcDNA3.1(-).TagRFP.T-2A-V5-8A2R.Tau2N4R-WPRE | addgene full sequence | sequence record 450741 | Addgene NGS Result
GACGGATCGGGAGATCTCCCGATCCCCTATGGTGCACTCTCAGTACAATCTGCTCTGATGCCGCATAGTT
AAGCCAGTATCTGCTCCCTGCTTGTGTGTTGGAGGTCGCTGAGTAGTGCGCGAGCAAAATTTAAGCTACA
ACAAGGCAAGGCTTGACCGACAATTGCATGAAGAATCTGCTTAGGGTTAGGCGTTTTGCGCTGCTTCGCG
ATGTACGGGCCAGATATACGCGTTGACATTGATTATTGACTAGTTATTAATAGTAATCAATTACGGGGTC
ATTAGTTCATAGCCCATATATGGAGTTCCGCGTTACATAACTTACGGTAAATGGCCCGCCTGGCTGACCG
CCCAACGACCCCCGCCCATTGACGTCAATAATGACGTATGTTCCCATAGTAACGCCAATAGGGACTTTCC
ATTGACGTCAATGGGTGGAGTATTTACGGTAAACTGCCCACTTGGCAGTACATCAAGTGTATCATATGCC
AAGTACGCCCCCTATTGACGTCAATGACGGTAAATGGCCCGCCTGGCATTATGCCCAGTACATGACCTTA
TGGGACTTTCCTACTTGGCAGTACATCTACGTATTAGTCATCGCTATTACCATGGTGATGCGGTTTTGGC
AGTACATCAATGGGCGTGGATAGCGGTTTGACTCACGGGGATTTCCAAGTCTCCACCCCATTGACGTCAA
TGGGAGTTTGTTTTGGCACCAAAATCAACGGGACTTTCCAAAATGTCGTAACAACTCCGCCCCATTGACG
CAAATGGGCGGTAGGCGTGTACGGTGGGAGGTCTATATAAGCAGAGCTCTCTGGCTAACTAGAGAACCCA
CTGCTTACTGGCTTATCGAAATTAATACGACTCACTATAGGGAGACCCAAGCTGGCTAGCGTTTAAACGG
GCCCTCTAGACTCGAGCTCAAGCTTCGAATTCTGCAGTCGACGGTACCGCGGGCCCGGGATCCACCGGTC
GCCACCATGGTGTCTAAGGGCGAAGAGCTGATTAAGGAGAACATGCACATGAAGCTGTACATGGAGGGCA
CCGTGAACAACCACCACTTCAAGTGCACATCCGAGGGCGAAGGCAAGCCCTACGAGGGCACCCAGACCAT
GAGAATCAAGGTGGTCGAGGGCGGCCCTCTCCCCTTCGCCTTCGACATCCTGGCTACCAGCTTCATGTAC
GGCAGCAGAACCTTCATCAACCACACCCAGGGCATCCCCGACTTCTTTAAGCAGTCCTTCCCTGAGGGCT
TCACATGGGAGAGAGTCACCACATACGAAGACGGGGGCGTGCTGACCGCTACCCAGGACACCAGCCTCCA
GGACGGCTGCCTCATCTACAACGTCAAGATCAGAGGGGTGAACTTCCCATCCAACGGCCCTGTGATGCAG
AAGAAAACACTCGGCTGGGAGGCCAACACCGAGATGCTGTACCCCGCTGACGGCGGCCTGGAAGGCAGAA
CCGACATGGCCCTGAAGCTCGTGGGCGGGGGCCACCTGATCTGCAACTTCAAGACCACATACAGATCCAA
GAAACCCGCTAAGAACCTCAAGATGCCCGGCGTCTACTATGTGGACCACAGACTGGAAAGAATCAAGGAG
GCCGACAAAGAGACCTACGTCGAGCAGCACGAGGTGGCTGTGGCCAGATACTGCGACCTCCCTAGCAAAC
TGGGGCACAAACTTAATGGCATGGACGAGCTGTACAAGGGTACCGGCGAGGGCAGAGGAAGTCTGCTAAC
ATGCGGTGACGTCGAGGAGAATCCTGGCCCAACCGGTAAAGGTAAGCCTATCCCTAACCCTCTCCTCGGT
CTCGATTCTACGACTAGTGCTGAGCCCCGCCAGGAGTTCGAAGTGATGGAAGATCACGCTGGGACGTACG
GGTTGGGGGACAGGAAAGATCAGGGGGGCTACACCATGCACCAAGACCAAGAGGGTGACACGGACGCTGG
CCTGAAAGAATCTCCCCTGCAGACCCCCACTGAGGACGGATCTGAGGAACCGGGCTCTGAAACCTCTGAT
GCTAAGAGCACTCCAACAGCGGAAGATGTGACAGCACCCTTAGTGGATGAGGGAGCTCCCGGCAAGCAGG
CTGCCGCGCAGCCCCACACGGAGATCCCAGAAGGAACCACAGCTGAAGAAGCAGGCATTGGAGACACCCC
CAGCCTGGAAGACGAAGCTGCTGGTCACGTGACCCAAGCTCGCATGGTCAGTAAAAGCAAAGACGGGACT
GGAAGCGATGACAAAAAAGCCAAGGGGGCTGATGGTAAAACGAAGATCGCCACACCGCGGGGAGCAGCCC
CTCCAGGCCAGAAGGGCCAGGCCAACGCCACCAGGATTCCAGCAAAAACCCCGCCCGCTCCAAAGGCCCC
ACCCAGCTCTGGTGAACCTCCAAAATCAGGGGATCGCAGCGGCTACGCCGCCCCCGGCGCCCCAGGCACT
CCCGGCAGCCGCTCCCGCACCCCGTCCCTTCCAGCCCCACCCACCCGGGAGCCCAAGAAGGTGGCAGTGG
TCCGTGCCCCACCCAAGTCGCCGTCTTCCGCCAAGAGCCGCCTGCAGACAGCCCCCGTGCCCATGCCAGA
CCTGAAGAATGTCAAGTCCAAGATCGGCTCCACTGAGAACCTGAAGCACCAGCCGGGAGGCGGGAAGGTG
CAGATAATTAATAAGAGACTGGATCTTAGCAACGTCCAGTCCAAGTGTGGCTCAAAGGATAATATCAAAC
ACGTCCCGGGAGGCGGCAGTGTGCAAATAGTCTACAAACCAGTTGACCTGAGCAAGGTGACCTCCAAGTG
TGGCTCATTAGGCAACATCCATCATAAACCAGGAGGTGGCCAGGTGGAAGTAAAATCTGAGAAGCTTGAC
TTCAAGGACAGAGTCCAGTCGAGAATTGGGTCCCTGGACAATATCACCCACGTCCCTGGCGGAGGAAATA
AAAAGATTGAAACCCACAAGCTGACCTTCCGCGAGAACGCCAAAGCCAAGACAGACCACGGGGCGGAGAT
CGTGTACAAGTCGCCAGTGGTGTCTGGGGACGCCGCCCCACGGCATCTCAGCAATGTCTCCTCCACCGGC
AGCATCGACATGGTAGACTCGCCCCAGCTCGCCACGCTAGCTGACGAGGTGTCTGCCTCCCTGGCCAAGC
AGGGTTTGTAGGGATCCGATTATCGATAATCAACCTCTGGATTACAAAATTTGTGAAAGATTGACTGGTA
TTCTTAACTATGTTGCTCCTTTTACGCTATGTGGATACGCTGCTTTAATGCCTTTGTATCATGCTATTGC
TTCCCGTATGGCTTTCATTTTCTCCTCCTTGTATAAATCCTGGTTGCTGTCTCTTTATGAGGAGTTGTGG
CCCGTTGTCAGGCAACGTGGCGTGGTGTGCACTGTGTTTGCTGACGCAACCCCCACTGGTTGGGGCATTG
CCACCACCTGTCAGCTCCTTTCCGGGACTTTCGCTTTCCCCCTCCCTATTGCCACGGCGGAACTCATCGC
CGCCTGCCTTGCCCGCTGCTGGACAGGGGCTCGGCTGTTGGGCACTGACAATTCCGTGGTGTTGTCGGGG
AAATCATCGTCCTTTCCTTGGCTGCTCGCCTGTGTTGCCACCTGGATTCTGCGCGGGACGCCCTTCTGCT
ACGTCCCTTCGGCCCTCAATCCAGCGGACCTTCCTTCCCGCGGCCTGCTGCCGGCTCTGCGGCCTCTTCC
GCGTCTTCGCCTTCGCCCTCAGACGAGTCGGATCTCCCTTTGGGCCGCCTCCCCGCATCGATACCGTCGA
GCGATATCTGCAGAATTCCACCACACTGGACTAGTGGATCCGAGCTCGGTACCAAGCTTAAGTTTAAACC
GCTGATCAGCCTCGACTGTGCCTTCTAGTTGCCAGCCATCTGTTGTTTGCCCCTCCCCCGTGCCTTCCTT
GACCCTGGAAGGTGCCACTCCCACTGTCCTTTCCTAATAAAATGAGGAAATTGCATCGCATTGTCTGAGT
AGGTGTCATTCTATTCTGGGGGGTGGGGTGGGGCAGGACAGCAAGGGGGAGGATTGGGAAGACAATAGCA
GGCATGCTGGGGATGCGGTGGGCTCTATGGCTTCTGAGGCGGAAAGAACCAGCTGGGGCTCTAGGGGGTA
TCCCC
[124 nt withheld, positions 4136-4259]
C
[91 nt withheld, positions 4261-4351]
A
[49 nt withheld, positions 4353-4401]
CCTTTGACGTTGGAGTCCACGTTCTTT
[37 nt withheld, positions 4429-4465]
ACCCTATCTCGGTCTATTCTTTTGATTTATAAGGGATTTTGCCGATTTCGGCCTATTGGTTAAAAAATGA
GCTGATTTAACAAAAATTTAACGCGAATTAATTCTGTGGAATGTGTGTCAGTTAGGGTGTGGAAAGTCCC
CAGGCTCCCCAGCAGGCAGAAGTATGCAAAGCATGCATCTCAATTAGTCAGCAACCAGGTGTGGAAAGTC
CCCAGGCTCCCCAGCAGGCAGAAGTATGCAAAGCATGCATCTCAATTAGTCAGCAACCATAGTCCCGCCC
CTAACTCCGCCCATCCCGCCCCTAACTCCGCCCAGTTCCGCCCATTCTCCGCCCCATGGCTGACTAATTT
TTTTTATTTATGCAGAGGCCGAGGCCGCCTCTGCCTCTGAGCTATTCCAGAAGTAGTGAGGAGGCTTTTT
TGGAGGCCTAGGCTTTTGCAAAAAGCTCCCGGGAGCTTGTATATCCATTTTCGGATCTGATCAAGAGACA
GGATGAGGATCGTTTCGCATGATTGAACAAGATGGATTGCACGCAGGTTCTCCGGCCGCTTGGGTGGAGA
GGCTATTCGGCTATGACTGGGCACAACAGACAATCGGCTGCTCTGATGCCGCCGTGTTCCGGCTGTCAGC
GCAGGGGCGCCCGGTTCTTTTTGTCAAGACCGACCTGTCCGGTGCCCTGAATGAACTGCAGGACGAGGCA
GCGCGGCTATCGTGGCTGGCCACGACGGGCGTTCCTTGCGCAGCTGTGCTCGACGTTGTCACTGAAGCGG
GAAGGGACTGGCTGCTATTGGGCGAAGTGCCGGGGCAGGATCTCCTGTCATCTCACCTTGCTCCTGCCGA
GAAAGTATCCATCATGGCTGATGCAATGCGGCGGCTGCATACGCTTGATCCGGCTACCTGCCCATTCGAC
CACCAAGCGAAACATCGCATCGAGCGAGCACGTACTCGGATGGAAGCCGGTCTTGTCGATCAGGATGATC
TGGACGAAGAGCATCAGGGGCTCGCGCCAGCCGAACTGTTCGCCAGGCTCAAGGCGCGCATGCCCGACGG
CGAGGATCTCGTCGTGACCCATGGCGATGCCTGCTTGCCGAATATCATGGTGGAAAATGGCCGCTTTTCT
GGATTCATCGACTGTGGCCGGCTGGGTGTGGCGGACCGCTATCAGGACATAGCGTTGGCTACCCGTGATA
TTGCTGAAGAGCTTGGCGGCGAATGGGCTGACCGCTTCCTCGTGCTTTACGGTATCGCCGCTCCCGATTC
GCAGCGCATCGCCTTCTATCGCCTTCTTGACGAGTTCTTCTGAGCGGGACTCTGGGGTTCGAAATGACCG
ACCAAGCGACGCCCAACCTGCCATCACGAGATTTCGATTCCACCGCCGCCTTCTATGAAAGGTTGGGCTT
CGGAATCGTTTTCCGGGACGCCGGCTGGATGATCCTCCAGCGCGGGGATCTCATGCTGGAGTTCTTCGCC
CACCCCAACTTGTTTATTGCAGCTTATAATGGTTACAAATAAAGCAATAGCATCACAAATTTCACAAATA
AAGCATTTTTTTCACTGCATTCTAGTTGTGGTTTGTCCAAACTCATCAATGTATCTTATCATGTCTGTAT
ACCGTCGACCTCTAGCTAGAGCTTGGCGTAATCATGGTCATAGCTGTTTCCTGTGTGAAATTGTTATCCG
CTCACAATTCCACACAACATACGAGCCGGAAGCATAAAGTGTAAAGCCTGGGGTGCCTAATGAGTGAGCT
AACTCACATTAATTGCGTTGCGCTCACTGCCCGCTTTCCAGTCGGGAAACCTGTCGTGCCAGCTGCATTA
ATGAATCGGCCAACGCGCGGGGAGAGGCGGTTTGCGTATTGGGCGCTCTTCCGCTTCCTCGCTCACTGAC
TCGCTGCGCTCGGTCGTTCGGCTGCGGCGAGCGGTATCAGCTCACTCAAAGGCGGTAATACGGTTATCCA
CAGAATCAGGGGATAACGCAGGAAAGAACATGTGAGCAAAAGGCCAGCAAAAGGCCAGGAACCGTAAAAA
GGCCGCGTTGCTGGCGTTTTTCCATAGGCTCCGCCCCCCTGACGAGCATCACAAAAATCGACGCTCAAGT
CAGAGGTGGCGAAACCCGACAGGACTATAAAGATACCAGGCGTTTCCCCCTGGAAGCTCCCTCGTGCGCT
CTCCTGTTCCGACCCTGCCGCTTACCGGATACCTGTCCGCCTTTCTCCCTTCGGGAAGCGTGGCGCTTTC
TCATAGCTCACGCTGTAGGTATCTCAGTTCGGTGTAGGTCGTTCGCTCCAAGCTGGGCTGTGTGCACGAA
CCCCCCGTTCAGCCCGACCGCTGCGCCTTATCCGGTAACTATCGTCTTGAGTCCAACCCGGTAAGACACG
ACTTATCGCCACTGGCAGCAGCCACTGGTAACAGGATTAGCAGAGCGAGGTATGTAGGCGGTGCTACAGA
GTTCTTGAAGTGGTGGCCTAACTACGGCTACACTAGAAGAACAGTATTTGGTATCTGCGCTCTGCTGAAG
CCAGTTACCTTCGGAAAAAGAGTTGGTAGCTCTTGATCCGGCAAACAAACCACCGCTGGTAGCGGTGGTT
TTTTTGTTTGCAAGCAGCAGATTACGCGCAGAAAAAAAGGATCTCAAGAAGATCCTTTGATCTTTTCTAC
GGGGTCTGACGCTCAGTGGAACGAAAACTCACGTTAAGGGATTTTGGTCATGAGATTATCAAAAAGGATC
TTCACCTAGATCCTTTTAAATTAAAAATGAAGTTTTAAATCAATCTAAAGTATATATGAGTAAACTTGGT
CTGACAGTTACCAATGCTTAATCAGTGAGGCACCTATCTCAGCGATCTGTCTATTTCGTTCATCCATAGT
TGCCTGACTCCCCGTCGTGTAGATAACTACGATACGGGAGGGCTTACCATCTGGCCCCAGTGCTGCAATG
ATACCGCGAGACCCACGCTCACCGGCTCCAGATTTATCAGCAATAAACCAGCCAGCCGGAAGGGCCGAGC
GCAGAAGTGGTCCTGCAACTTTATCCGCCTCCATCCAGTCTATTAATTGTTGCCGGGAAGCTAGAGTAAG
TAGTTCGCCAGTTAATAGTTTGCGCAACGTTGTTGCCATTGCTACAGGCATCGTGGTGTCACGCTCGTCG
TTTGGTATGGCTTCATTCAGCTCCGGTTCCCAACGATCAAGGCGAGTTACATGATCCCCCATGTTGTGCA
AAAAAGCGGTTAGCTCCTTCGGTCCTCCGATCGTTGTCAGAAGTAAGTTGGCCGCAGTGTTATCACTCAT
GGTTATGGCAGCACTGCATAATTCTCTTACTGTCATGCCATCCGTAAGATGCTTTTCTGTGACTGGTGAG
TACTCAACCAAGTCATTCTGAGAATAGTGTATGCGGCGACCGAGTTGCTCTTGCCCGGCGTCAATACGGG
ATAATACCGCGCCACATAGCAGAACTTTAAAAGTGCTCATCATTGGAAAACGTTCTTCGGGGCGAAAACT
CTCAAGGATCTTACCGCTGTTGAGATCCAGTTCGATGTAACCCACTCGTGCACCCAACTGATCTTCAGCA
TCTTTTACTTTCACCAGCGTTTCTGGGTGAGCAAAAACAGGAAGGCAAAATGCCGCAAAAAAGGGAATAA
GGGCGACACGGAAATGTTGAATACTCATACTCTTCCTTTTTCAATATTATTGAAGCATTTATCAGGGTTA
TTGTCTCATGAGCGGATACATATTTGAATGTATTTAGAAAAATAAACAAATAGGGGTTCCGCGCACATTT
CCCCGAAAAGTGCCACCTGACGTC
